Addgene plasmid #168758: pDONR223 HCoV-229E NSP12_stop
Purpose: Gateway-compatible Entry vector
Depositing lab: Fritz Roth. Depositing organization: Sinai Health System. Publication: A resource of human coronavirus protein-coding sequences in a flexible, multipurpose Gateway Entry clone collection. Weller B, Lin CW, Pogoutse O, Sauer M, Marin-de la Rosa N, Strobel A, Young V, Knapp JJ, Rayhan A, Falter C, Kim DK, Roth FP, Falter-Braun P. G3 (Bethesda). 2023 Jul 5;13(7):jkad105. doi: 10.1093/g3journal/jkad105. PubMed 37267226.
Backbone
  Vector backbone: pDONR223
  Backbone manufacturer: Rual et al, Genome Res. 14:2128-2135, 2004.
  Backbone size w/o insert (bp): 5005
  Vector type: Other
Growth in bacteria
  Bacterial resistance: Spectinomycin, 50 μg/mL
  Growth temperature: 37°C
  Growth strain: DH5alpha
  Copy number: Unknown
Gene/Insert
  Gene/Insert name: NSP12
  Species: Other
  Insert size (bp): 2782
  Entrez Gene: HCoV229Egp1 (a.k.a. HCoV229Egp1)
  Cloning method: Gateway Cloning
  Sequencing primers: 5′ m13-For; 3′ m13-Rev
Resource information
  A portion of this plasmid was derived from a plasmid made by: Falter-Braun Lab
Terms and licenses: Academic/Nonprofit Terms; Industry Terms
How to cite: pDONR223 HCoV-229E NSP12_stop was a gift from Fritz Roth (Addgene plasmid # 168758 ; http://n2t.net/addgene:168758 ; RRID:Addgene_168758)
