[The description below was written by a language model from this plasmid's Addgene catalogue record and pLannotate feature annotations shown in this document.]
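Description:
pDONR223 HCoV-229E NSP12_stop is a Gateway-compatible Entry clone built in the pDONR223 backbone and carrying the coding sequence for non-structural protein 12 (NSP12) of human coronavirus 229E. It is a bacterial cloning vector rather than an expression construct. It replicates in E. coli from a high-copy ColE1/pUC-type origin and is selected with spectinomycin through the aadA aminoglycoside adenylyltransferase (SmR) gene. That gene sits downstream of a class 1 integron Pc promoter fragment and a short remnant of a gentamicin resistance gene. The sequenced plasmid is 5,578 nt. This is smaller than the sum of the listed empty backbone and insert sizes, as expected when the Gateway reaction replaces the donor cassette with the insert.

The insert of about 2.8 kb is annotated as a fragment of the HCoV-229E replicase polyprotein 1ab, the precursor from which NSP12 is cleaved. The functional note attached to that match refers to another domain of the polyprotein, not to NSP12 itself. The ORF is flanked by two attL recombination sites; the annotation tool labels them attL3 and attL2. These sites allow LR Clonase-mediated transfer of the ORF into any compatible Destination vector. The "_stop" suffix suggests a version that retains a stop codon, which would suit native or N-terminally tagged expression rather than C-terminal fusions, although the record does not say this explicitly. No promoter drives the insert in the Entry context. A T7 promoter lies outside the attL2 site, rrnB T1 and T2 terminators insulate the cassette, and the small lacI and lacZα fragments are backbone remnants. The clone belongs to a collection of human coronavirus protein-coding sequences intended for flexible subcloning into varied downstream assay vectors.
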