Features (pLannotate 1.2.2; 12 found; start..end, strand, type, name):
      2..97      +  protein_bind   attL3: mutant version of attL; recombination site for the Gateway® LR reaction LR Clonase™
    103..2883    +  CDS            rep (fragment): R1AB_CVH22 - Experimental evidence at protein level: Swiss-Prot protein existence level 1. NendoU is a Mn(2+)-dependent, uridylate-specific enzyme, which leaves 2'-3'-cyclic phosphates 5' to the cleaved bond. From Human coronavirus 229E (HCoV-229E).
   2889..2988    -  protein_bind   attL2: mutant version of attL; recombination site for the Gateway® LR reaction LR Clonase™
   3006..3024    -  promoter       T7 promoter: promoter for bacteriophage T7 RNA polymerase
   3214..3237    +  promoter       Pc promoter (fragment): intI1 (promoter lies within the coding sequence); class 1 integron promoter
   3413..3469    +  CDS            GmR (fragment): gentamycin acetyltransferase; aacC1; confers resistance to gentamycin
   3476..4267    +  CDS            SmR: aminoglycoside adenylyltransferase (Murphy, 1985); aadA; confers resistance to spectinomycin and streptomycin
   4360..4948    +  rep_origin     ori: high-copy-number ColE1/pMB1/pBR322/pUC origin of replication
   5131..5223    +  CDS            lacI (fragment): lac repressor; lacI; The lac repressor binds to the lac operator to inhibit transcription in E. coli. This inhibition can be relieved by adding lactose or isopropyl-β-D-thiogalactopyranoside (IPTG).
   5278..5305    -  terminator     rrnB T2 terminator: transcription terminator T2 from the E. coli rrnB gene
   5437..5480    +  terminator     rrnB T1 terminator: Escherichia coli rrnB; transcription terminator T1 from the E. coli rrnB gene
   5527..5563    -  CDS            lacZα (fragment): LacZα fragment of β-galactosidase; lacZ fragment
>Addgene plasmid #168758 | pDONR223 HCoV-229E NSP12_stop | addgene full sequence | sequence record 392161 | Addgene NGS Result
CAAATAATGATTTTATTTTGACTGATAGTGACCTGTTCGTTGCAACAAATTGATGAGCAATGCTTTTTTA
TAATGCCAACTTTGTACAAAAAAGTTGGCATGAGTTTTGATAACAGTTATTTAAACCGAGTCCGGGGCTC
TAGTGCCGCTCGACTAGAGCCCTGTAATGGTACAGACATAGATTACTGTGTCCGTGCATTTGACGTTTAC
AATAAAGATGCGTCTTTTATCGGAAAAAATCTGAAGTCCAATTGTGTGCGCTTCAAGAATGTAGATAAGG
ATGACGCGTTCTATATTGTTAAACGTTGCATTAAGTCAGTTATGGACCACGAGCAGTCCATGTATAACTT
ACTTAAAGGCTGTAATGCTGTTGCTAAGCATGATTTCTTTACTTGGCATGAGGGCAGAACCATTTATGGT
AATGTTAGTAGACAGGATCTTACTAAATACACCATGATGGATTTGTGCTTCGCTCTGCGTAACTTTGATG
AAAAAGACTGTGAAGTTTTTAAGGAGATATTGGTTCTTACTGGTTGTTGTAGTACTGATTACTTTGAAAT
GAAGAATTGGTTTGACCCCATAGAAAATGAGGACATACACCGTGTGTATGCTGCTTTAGGTAAGGTAGTT
GCAAATGCAATGCTTAAGTGTGTTGCTTTTTGCGACGAAATGGTGCTCAAAGGAGTTGTTGGTGTTTTGA
CCTTAGACAACCAAGATCTTAATGGGAATTTCTATGACTTCGGTGACTTTGTATTGTGTCCTCCTGGAAT
GGGAATACCCTACTGCACGTCATACTATTCTTATATGATGCCTGTTATGGGTATGACTAATTGTTTAGCT
AGTGAGTGCTTTATGAAAAGTGACATCTTTGGTCAAGACTTCAAAACTTTTGATTTGTTGAAATATGATT
TCACAGAACATAAGGAGGTTTTGTTTAACAAGTACTTTAAGTATTGGGGACAGGATTATCATCCTGATTG
TGTTGATTGCCATGACGAGATGTGTATTTTGCATTGTTCAAATTTTAACACACTCTTCGCAACCACAATT
CCAAACACGGCTTTTGGACCTCTATGCAGAAAAGTGTTTATTGATGGTGTACCCGTAGTTGCTACTGCTG
GTTACCACTTTAAACAATTAGGACTTGTGTGGAACAAAGATGTTAACACTCATTCTACCAGACTTACTAT
TACTGAACTCTTACAGTTTGTGACAGATCCAACGCTTATAGTTGCGTCATCGCCTGCCTTGGTGGATAAA
CGCACTGTTTGTTTTTCTGTCGCTGCTTTGAGTACAGGATTAACATCCCAAACAGTAAAACCTGGCCATT
TTAATAAGGAGTTTTATGACTTCTTACGTTCTCAGGGGTTTTTCGATGAGGGTTCAGAATTAACATTGAA
GCATTTCTTTTTTACACAAAAGGGTGATGCTGCAATTAAAGATTTTGATTATTATCGTTACAACAGACCT
ACTATGCTGGATATTGGACAAGCTCGCGTAGCATATCAAGTGGCAGCTCGCTATTTTGACTGTTACGAGG
GTGGCTGTATTACATCTAGAGAGGTTGTTGTTACAAACCTTAATAAAAGCGCTGGTTGGCCCCTTAATAA
GTTTGGTAAAGCTGGTTTATATTATGAGTCTATTAGTTATGAGGAACAAGATGCTATTTTTTCATTAACA
AAGCGTAATATTCTCCCTACTATGACTCAGTTAAATCTTAAATACGCCATATCTGGTAAGGAACGCGCAC
GTACAGTGGGTGGCGTCTCTTTATTAGCTACTATGACTACAAGACAGTTTCATCAGAAATGTCTGAAATC
CATAGTAGCTACCAGAAATGCCACCGTTGTTATCGGCACTACCAAGTTTTATGGCGGGTGGGATAATATG
TTAAAGAACCTGATGGCCGATGTTGATGATCCTAAATTGATGGGATGGGACTATCCTAAGTGTGATAGAG
CTATGCCCTCAATGATTCGTATGTTGTCGGCTATGATCTTAGGTTCTAAGCATGTCACATGTTGTACGGC
TAGTGATAAATTTTATAGACTTAGTAATGAGCTTGCTCAAGTTTTGACCGAGGTTGTTTATTCAAATGGT
GGGTTTTATTTTAAACCTGGTGGTACAACTTCTGGTGATGCAACTACAGCCTACGCCAATTCTGTCTTTA
ATATATTTCAGGCTGTAAGTTCTAACATTAATTGCGTTTTGAGCGTTAACTCGTCAAATTGCAATAATTT
TAATGTTAAGAAGTTACAGAGACAACTTTATGATAATTGCTATAGAAATAGTAATGTTGATGAATCTTTT
GTGGATGACTTTTATGGTTATTTGCAAAAGCATTTTTCTATGATGATTCTTTCTGATGATAGTGTTGTGT
GCTATAATAAAACTTATGCTGGACTTGGTTACATTGCTGATATTAGTGCTTTTAAAGCCACTTTGTATTA
TCAGAATGGTGTGTTTATGAGTACAGCTAAGTGTTGGACTGAGGAAGATCTTTCTATAGGACCTCATGAA
TTTTGCTCACAGCACACTATGCAGATTGTAGATGAAAATGGTAAGTATTATCTACCATATCCAGATCCTA
GCCGTATTATTTCTGCTGGTGTTTTTGTGGATGACATCACTAAGACTGATGCTGTCATTCTTTTGGAACG
CTATGTTTCTCTGGCTATAGATGCCTACCCATTGTCTAAGCATCCTAAACCTGAGTACAGGAAGGTGTTT
TACGCATTGTTAGACTGGGTCAAACATCTCAACAAGACTCTTAACGAAGGTGTTTTGGAGTCTTTTTCTG
TTACACTTTTAGATGAACATGAGTCTAAGTTTTGGGATGAAAGCTTTTATGCTAGTATGTATGAGAAGTC
TACAGTATTACAAGTAATACCCAACTTTCTTGTACAAAGTTGGCATTATAAGAAAGCATTGCTTATCAAT
TTGTTGCAACGAACAGGTCACTATCAGTCAAAATAAAATCATTATTTGCCATCCAGCTGATATCCCCTAT
AGTGAGTCGTATTACATGGTCATAGCTGTTTCCTGGCAGCTCTGGCCCGTGTCTCAAAATCTCTGATGTT
ACATTGCACAAGATAAAAATATATCATCATGCCTCCTCTAGACCAGCCAGGACAGAAATGCCTCGACTTC
GCTGCTACCCAAGGTTGCCGGGTGACGCACACCGTGGAAACGGATGAAGGCACGAACCCAGTGGACATAA
GCCTGTTCGGTTCGTAAGCTGTAATGCAAGTAGCGTATGCGCTCACGCAACTGGTCCAGAACCTTGACCG
AACGCAGCGGTGGTAACGGCGCAGTGGCGGTTTTCATGGCTTGTTATGACTGTTTTTTTGGGGTACAGTC
TATGCCTCGGGCATCCAAGCAGCAAGCGCGTTACGCCGTGGGTCGATGTTTGATGTTATGGAGCAGCAAC
GATGTTACGCAGCAGGGCAGTCGCCCTAAAACAAAGTTAAACATTATGAGGGAAGCGGTGATCGCCGAAG
TATCGACTCAACTATCAGAGGTAGTTGGCGTCATCGAGCGCCATCTCGAACCGACGTTGCTGGCCGTACA
TTTGTACGGCTCCGCAGTGGATGGCGGCCTGAAGCCACACAGTGATATTGATTTGCTGGTTACGGTGACC
GTAAGGCTTGATGAAACAACGCGGCGAGCTTTGATCAACGACCTTTTGGAAACTTCGGCTTCCCCTGGAG
AGAGCGAGATTCTCCGCGCTGTAGAAGTCACCATTGTTGTGCACGACGACATCATTCCGTGGCGTTATCC
AGCTAAGCGCGAACTGCAATTTGGAGAATGGCAGCGCAATGACATTCTTGCAGGTATCTTCGAGCCAGCC
ACGATCGACATTGATCTGGCTATCTTGCTGACAAAAGCAAGAGAACATAGCGTTGCCTTGGTAGGTCCAG
CGGCGGAGGAACTCTTTGATCCGGTTCCTGAACAGGATCTATTTGAGGCGCTAAATGAAACCTTAACGCT
ATGGAACTCGCCGCCCGACTGGGCTGGCGATGAGCGAAATGTAGTGCTTACGTTGTCCCGCATTTGGTAC
AGCGCAGTAACCGGCAAAATCGCGCCGAAGGATGTCGCTGCCGACTGGGCAATGGAGCGCCTGCCGGCCC
AGTATCAGCCCGTCATACTTGAAGCTAGACAGGCTTATCTTGGACAAGAAGAAGATCGCTTGGCCTCGCG
CGCAGATCAGTTGGAAGAATTTGTCCACTACGTGAAAGGCGAGATCACCAAGGTAGTCGGCAAATAACCC
TCGAGCCACCCATGACCAAAATCCCTTAACGTGAGTTACGCGTCGTTCCACTGAGCGTCAGACCCCGTAG
AAAAGATCAAAGGATCTTCTTGAGATCCTTTTTTTCTGCGCGTAATCTGCTGCTTGCAAACAAAAAAACC
ACCGCTACCAGCGGTGGTTTGTTTGCCGGATCAAGAGCTACCAACTCTTTTTCCGAAGGTAACTGGCTTC
AGCAGAGCGCAGATACCAAATACTGTTCTTCTAGTGTAGCCGTAGTTAGGCCACCACTTCAAGAACTCTG
TAGCACCGCCTACATACCTCGCTCTGCTAATCCTGTTACCAGTGGCTGCTGCCAGTGGCGATAAGTCGTG
TCTTACCGGGTTGGACTCAAGACGATAGTTACCGGATAAGGCGCAGCGGTCGGGCTGAACGGGGGGTTCG
TGCACACAGCCCAGCTTGGAGCGAACGACCTACACCGAACTGAGATACCTACAGCGTGAGCTATGAGAAA
GCGCCACGCTTCCCGAAGGGAGAAAGGCGGACAGGTATCCGGTAAGCGGCAGGGTCGGAACAGGAGAGCG
CACGAGGGAGCTTCCAGGGGGAAACGCCTGGTATCTTTATAGTCCTGTCGGGTTTCGCCACCTCTGACTT
GAGCGTCGATTTTTGTGATGCTCGTCAGGGGGGCGGAGCCTATGGAAAAACGCCAGCAACGCGGCCTTTT
TACGGTTCCTGGCCTTTTGCTGGCCTTTTGCTCACATGTTCTTTCCTGCGTTATCCCCTGATTCTGTGGA
TAACCGTATTACCGCCTTTGAGTGAGCTGATACCGCTCGCCGCAGCCGAACGACCGAGCGCAGCGAGTCA
GTGAGCGAGGAAGCGGAAGAGCGCCCAATACGCAAACCGCCTCTCCCCGCGCGTTGGCCGATTCATTAAT
GCAGCTGGCACGACAGGTTTCCCGACTGGAAAGCGGGCAGTGAGCGCAACGCAATTAATACGCGTACCGC
TAGCCAGGAAGAGTTTGTAGAAACGCAAAAAGGCCATCCGTCAGGATGGCCTTCTGCTTAGTTTGATGCC
TGGCAGTTTATGGCGGGCGTCCTGCCCGCCACCCTCCGGGCCGTTGCTTCACAACGTTCAAATCCGCTCC
CGGCGGATTTGTCCTACTCAGGAGAGCGTTCACCGACAAACAACAGATAAAACGAAAGGCCCAGTCTTCC
GACTGAGCCTTTCGTTTTATTTGATGCCTGGCAGTTCCCTACTCTCGCGTTAACGCTAGCATGGATGTTT
TCCCAGTCACGACGTTGTAAAACGACGGCCAGTCTTAAGCTCGGGCCC
